Addgene plasmid #210754: pDL0_011
Purpose: PU_Zea mays Ubiquitin1 promoter
Depositing lab: Dmitri Nusinow. Depositing organization: Donald Danforth Plant Science Center. Publication: Remote Sensing of Endogenous Pigmentation by Inducible Synthetic Circuits in Grasses. Lee DY, Acosta-Gamboa L, Saleh L, Pathak S, Swyers N, Morgan A, Meerdink S, Kuzio C, Calderon S, Sheng H, Kenney S, Zare A, Gehan M, Nusinow DA. Plant Biotechnol J. 2025 Dec 5. doi: 10.1111/pbi.70480. PubMed 41351300.
Backbone
  Vector backbone: pICH41295
  Vector type: Synthetic Biology
Growth in bacteria
  Bacterial resistance: Spectinomycin, 50 μg/mL
  Growth temperature: 37°C
  Growth strain: DH5alpha
  Copy number: Unknown
Gene/Insert
  Gene/Insert name: Ubiquitin 1 promoter
  Species: Zea mays
  Insert size (bp): 2001
Terms and licenses: Academic/Nonprofit Terms; Industry Terms: Not Available to Industry
Depositor comments: Please visit https://doi.org/10.1101/2025.06.20.660755 for bioRxiv preprint.
How to cite: pDL0_011 was a gift from Dmitri Nusinow (Addgene plasmid # 210754 ; http://n2t.net/addgene:210754 ; RRID:Addgene_210754)
