[The description below was written by a language model from this plasmid's Addgene catalogue record and pLannotate feature annotations shown in this document.]
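Description:
pDL0_011 is a synthetic-biology part plasmid built on the pICH41295 backbone that stores the Zea mays Ubiquitin 1 promoter as a reusable module. The purpose field labels it "PU", which in modular Golden Gate/MoClo-style cloning conventionally denotes a combined promoter plus 5' UTR part, and pICH41295 is generally known as the level 0 acceptor for that part class. The record itself does not spell out the assembly standard, the flanking type IIS sites or the overhangs. The sequenced plasmid is 4,245 nt. It replicates in E. coli from a high-copy ColE1/pUC-type origin, although the catalogue lists copy number as unknown. Selection is with spectinomycin through the aadA adenylyltransferase gene, which lies downstream of an annotated bla (AmpR) promoter. The short integrase, gentamicin acetyltransferase and lacI fragments flagged by the annotation are probably non-functional remnants of the integron-derived resistance cassette and of the original cloning region rather than working genes.

The only payload is the maize polyubiquitin promoter, annotated across roughly 2 kb, which agrees with the stated 2,001 bp insert. This is a strong constitutive promoter widely used to drive transgene expression in cereals and other monocots. The plasmid has no coding sequence, terminator, plant selection marker or T-DNA borders, so it is not an expression or transformation vector in its own right. It serves as a building block to be combined with coding sequence and terminator parts into transcription units. The associated publication concerns inducible synthetic circuits controlling pigmentation in grasses, so the part was probably used to supply strong expression of circuit components in monocot hosts.
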