Features (pLannotate 1.2.2; 7 found; start..end, strand, type, name):
    110..214     +  promoter       AmpR promoter: bla
    205..285     -  CDS            int (fragment): INT2_ECOLX - Protein inferred from homology: Swiss-Prot protein existence level 3. Putative integrase believed to be involved in the insertion of antibiotic resistance genes into plasmids and transposons. From Escherichia coli.
    373..429     +  CDS            GmR (fragment): gentamycin acetyltransferase; aacC1; confers resistance to gentamycin
    436..1224    +  CDS            aadA: S3AD_ECOLX - Experimental evidence at protein level: Swiss-Prot protein existence level 1. Mediates bacterial resistance to the antibiotics streptomycin and spectinomycin. From Escherichia coli.
   1398..1986    +  rep_origin     ori: high-copy-number ColE1/pMB1/pBR322/pUC origin of replication
   2169..2218    +  CDS            lacI (fragment): lac repressor; lacI; The lac repressor binds to the lac operator to inhibit transcription in E. coli. This inhibition can be relieved by adding lactose or isopropyl-β-D-thiogalactopyranoside (IPTG).
   2238..4229    +  promoter       Ubi promoter: maize polyubiquitin gene promoter
>Addgene plasmid #210754 | pDL0_011 | addgene full sequence | sequence record 420107 | Addgene NGS Result
GTGGCTCTTCAGTGGACGAAAGGGCCTCGTGATACGCCTATTTTTATAGGTTAATGTCATGATAATAATG
GTTTCTTAGACGTCAGGTGGCACTTTTCGGGGAAATGTGCGCGGAACCCCTATTTGTTTATTTTTCTAAA
TACATTCAAATATGTATCCGCTCATGAGACAATAACCCTGATAAATGCTTCAATAATATTGAAAAAGGAA
GAGTATGCGCTCACGCAACTGGTCCAGAACCTTGACCGAACGCAGCGGTGGTAACGGCGCAGTGGCGGTT
TTCATGGCTTGTTATGACTGTTTTTTTTTGGGGTACAGTCTATGCCTCGGGCATCCAAGCAGCAAGCGCG
TTACGCCGTGGGTCGATGTTTGATGTTATGGAGCAGCAACGATGTTACGCAGCAGGGCAGTCGCCCTAAA
ACAAAGTTAAACATCATGAGGGAAGCGGTGATCGCCGAAGTATCGACTCAACTATCAGAGGTAGTTGGCG
TCATCGAGCGCCATCTCGAACCGACGTTGCTGGCCGTACATTTGTACGGCTCCGCAGTGGATGGCGGCCT
GAAGCCACACAGCGATATTGATTTGCTGGTTACGGTGACCGTAAGGCTTGATGAAACAACGCGGCGAGCT
TTGATCAACGACCTTTTGGAAACTTCGGCTTCCCCTGGAGAGAGCGAGATTCTCCGCGCTGTAGAAGTCA
CCATTGTTGTGCACGACGACATCATTCCGTGGCGTTATCCAGCTAAGCGCGAACTGCAATTTGGAGAATG
GCAGCGCAATGACATTCTTGCAGGTATCTTCGAGCCAGCCACGATCGACATTGATCTGGCTATCTTGCTG
ACAAAAGCAAGAGAACATAGCGTTGCCTTGGTAGGTCCAGCGGCGGAGGAACTCTTTGATCCGGTTCCTG
AACAGGATCTATTTGAGGCGCTAAATGAAACCTTAACGCTATGGAACTCGCCGCCCGACTGGGCTGGCGA
TGAGCGAAATGTAGTGCTTACGTTGTCCCGCATTTGGTACAGCGCAGTAACCGGCAAAATCGCGCCGAAG
GATGTCGCTGCCGACTGGGCAATGGAGCGCCTGCCGGCCCAGTATCAGCCCGTCATACTTGAAGCTAGAC
AGGCTTATCTTGGACAAGAAGAAGATCGCTTGGCCTCGCGCGCAGATCAGTTGGAAGAATTTGTCCATTA
CGTAAAAGGCGAGATCACCAAGGTAGTCGGCAAATAACTGTCAGACCAAGTTTACTCATATATACTTTAG
ATTGATTTAAAACTTCATTTTTAATTTAAAAGGATCTAGGTGAAGATCCTTTTTGATAATCTCATGACCA
AAATCCCTTAACGTGAGTTTTCGTTCCACTGAGCGTCAGACCCCGTAGAAAAGATCAAAGGATCTTCTTG
AGATCCTTTTTTTCTGCGCGTAATCTGCTGCTTGCAAACAAAAAAACCACCGCTACCAGCGGTGGTTTGT
TTGCCGGATCAAGAGCTACCAACTCTTTTTCCGAAGGTAACTGGCTTCAGCAGAGCGCAGATACCAAATA
CTGTTCTTCTAGTGTAGCCGTAGTTAGGCCACCACTTCAAGAACTCTGTAGCACCGCCTACATACCTCGC
TCTGCTAATCCTGTTACCAGTGGCTGCTGCCAGTGGCGATAAGTCGTGTCTTACCGGGTTGGACTCAAGA
CGATAGTTACCGGATAAGGCGCAGCGGTCGGGCTGAACGGGGGGTTCGTGCACACAGCCCAGCTTGGAGC
GAACGACCTACACCGAACTGAGATACCTACAGCGTGAGCTATGAGAAAGCGCCACGCTTCCCGAAGGGAG
AAAGGCGGACAGGTATCCGGTAAGCGGCAGGGTCGGAACAGGAGAGCGCACGAGGGAGCTTCCAGGGGGA
AACGCCTGGTATCTTTATAGTCCTGTCGGGTTTCGCCACCTCTGACTTGAGCGTCGATTTTTGTGATGCT
CGTCAGGGGGGCGGAGCCTATGGAAAAACGCCAGCAACGCGGCCTTTTTACGGTTCCTGGCCTTTTGCTG
GCCTTTTGCTCACATGTTCTTTCCTGCGTTATCCCCTGATTCTGTGGATAACCGTATTACCGCCTTTGAG
TGAGCTGATACCGCTCGCCGCAGCCGAACGACCGAGCGCAGCGAGTCAGTGAGCGAGGAAGCGGAAGAGC
GCCCAATACGCAAACCGCCTCTCCCCGCGCGTTGGCCGATTCATTAATCACTCTGTGGTCTCAGGAGCTG
CAGTGCAGCGTGACCCGGTCGTGCCCCTCTCTAGAGATAATGAGCATTGCATGTCTAAGTTATAAAAAAT
TACCACATATTTTTTTTGTCACACTTGTTTGAAGTGCAGTTTATCTATCTTTATACATATATTTAAACTT
TACTCTACGAATAATATAATCTATAGTACTACAATAATATCAGTGTTTTAGAGAATCATATAAATGAACA
GTTAGACATGGTCTAAAGGACAATTGAGTATTTTGACAACAGGACTCTACAGTTTTATCTTTTTAGTGTG
CATGTGTTCTCCTTTTTTTTTGCAAATAGCTTCACCTATATAATACTTCATCCATTTTATTAGTACATCC
ATTTAGGGTTTAGGGTTAATGGTTTTTATAGACTAATTTTTTTAGTACATCTATTTTATTCTATTTTAGC
CTCTAAATTAAGAAAACTAAAACTCTATTTTAGTTTTTTTATTTAATAATTTAGATATAAAATAGAATAA
AATAAAGTGACTAAAAATTAAACAAATACCCTTTAAGAAATTAAAAAAACTAAGGAAACATTTTTCTTGT
TTCGAGTAGATAATGCCAGCCTGTTAAACGCCGTCGACGAGTCTAACGGACACCAACCAGCGAACCAGCA
GCGTCGCGTCGGGCCAAGCGAAGCAGACGGCACGGCATCTCTGTCGCTGCCTCTGGACCCCTCTCGAGAG
TTCCGCTCCACCGTTGGACTTGCTCCGCTGTCGGCATCCAGAAATTGCGTGGCGGAGCGGCAGACGTGAG
CCGGCACGGCAGGCGGCCTCCTCCTCCTCTCACGGCACCGGCAGCTACGGGGGATTCCTTTCCCACCGCT
CCTTCGCTTTCCCTTCCTCGCCCGCCGTAATAAATAGACACCCCCTCCACACCCTCTTTCCCCAACCTCG
TGTTGTTCGGAGCGCACACACACACAACCAGATCTCCCCCAAATCCACCCGTCGGCACCTCCGCTTCAAG
GTACGCCGCTCGTCCTCCCCCCCCCCCCTCTCTACCTTCTCTAGATCGGCGTTCCGGTCCATGGTTAGGG
CCCGGTAGTTCTACTTCTGTTCATGTTTGTGTTAGATCCGTGTTTGTGTTAGATCCGTGCTGCTAGCGTT
CGTACACGGATGCGACCTGTACGTCAGACACGTTCTGATTGCTAACTTGCCAGTGTTTCTCTTTGGGGAA
TCCTGGGATGGCTCTAGCCGTTCCGCAGACGGGATCGATTTCATGATTTTTTTTGTTTCGTTGCATAGGG
TTTGGTTTGCCCTTTTCCTTTATTTCAATATATGCCGTGCACTTGTTTGTCGGGTCATCTTTTCATGCTT
TTTTTTGTCTTGGTTGTGATGATGTGGTCTGGTTGGGCGGTCGTTCTAGATCGGAGTAGAATTCTGTTTC
AAACTACCTGGTGGATTTATTAATTTTGGATCTGTATGTGTGTGCCATACATATTCATAGTTACGAATTG
AAGATGATGGATGGAAATATCGATCTAGGATAGGTATACATGTTGATGCGGGTTTTACTGATGCATATAC
AGAGATGCTTTTTGTTCGCTTGGTTGTGATGATGTGGTGTGGTTGGGCGGTCGTTCATTCGTTCTAGATC
GGAGTAGAATACTGTTTCAAACTACCTGGTGTATTTATTAATTTTGGAACTGTATGTGTGTGTCATACAT
CTTCATAGTTACGAGTTTAAGATGGATGGAAATATCGATCTAGGATAGGTATACATGTTGATGTGGGTTT
TACTGATGCATATACATGATGGCATATGCAGCATCTATTCATATGCTCTAACCTTGAGTACCTATCTATT
ATAATAAACAAGTATGTTTTATAATTATTTTGATCTTGATATACTTGGATGATGGCATATGCAGCAGCTA
TATGTGGATTTTTTTAGCCCTGCCTTCATACGCTATTTATTTGCTTGGTACTGTTTCTTTTGTCGATGCT
CACCCTGTTGTTTGGTGTTACTTCTGCAGAATGTGAGACCACGAA
